>Addgene plasmid #187385 | pKD3_mCherry | addgene full sequence | sequence record 371123 | Addgene NGS Result
TCCTGCCCGCCACCCTCCGGGCCGTTGCTTCGCAACGTTCAAATCCGCTCCCGGCGGATTTGTCCTACTC
AGGAGAGCGTTCACCGACAAACAACAGATAAAACGAAAGGCCCAGTCTTTCGACTGAGCCTTTCATTTTA
TTTGATGCCTGGCAGTTCCCTACTCTCGCATGGGGAGACCCCACACTACCATCGGGGGCCATCGATGCAG
GTGGCACTTTTCGGGGAAATGTGCGCGGAACCCCTATTTGTTTATTTTTCTAAATACATTCAAATATGTA
TCCGCTCATGAGACAATAACCCTGATAAATGCTTCAATAATATTGAAAAAGGAAGAGTATGAGTATTCAA
CATTTCCGTGTCGCCCTTATTCCCTTTTTTGCGGCATTTTGCCTTCCTGTTTTTGCTCACCCAGAAACGC
TGGTGAAAGTAAAAGATGCTGAAGATCAGTTGGGTGCACGAGTGGGTTACATCGAACTGGATCTCAACAG
CGGTAAGATCCTTGAGAGTTTTCGCCCCGAAGAACGTTTTCCAATGATGAGCACTTTTAAAGTTCTGCTA
TGTGGCGCGGTATTATCCCGTATTGACGCCGGGCAAGAGCAACTCGGTCGCCGCATACACTATTCTCAGA
ATGACTTGGTTGAGTACTCACCAGTCACAGAAAAGCATCTTACGGATGGCATGACAGTAAGAGAATTATG
CAGTGCTGCCATAACCATGAGTGATAACACTGCGGCCAACTTACTTCTGACAACGATCGGAGGACCGAAG
GAGCTAACCGCTTTTTTGCACAACATGGGGGATCATGTAACTCGCCTTGATCGTTGGGAACCGGAGCTGA
ATGAAGCCATACCAAACGACGAGCGTGACACCACGATGCCTGTAGCAATGGCAACAACGTTGCGCAAACT
ATTAACTGGCGAACTACTTACTCTAGCTTCCCGGCAACAATTAATAGACTGGATGGAGGCGGATAAAGTT
GCAGGACCACTTCTGCGCTCGGCCCTTCCGGCTGGCTGGTTTATTGCTGATAAATCTGGAGCCGGTGAGC
GTGGGTCTCGCGGTATCATTGCAGCACTGGGGCCAGATGGTAAGCCCTCCCGTATCGTAGTTATCTACAC
GACGGGGAGTCAGGCAACTATGGATGAACGAAATAGACAGATCGCTGAGATAGGTGCCTCACTGATTAAG
CATTGGTAACTGTCAGACCAAGTTTACTCATATATACTTTAGATTGATTTAAAACTTCATTTTTAATTTT
TGCGGCCGCAAGATCCGGCCACGATGCGTCCGGCGTAGAGGATCTGAAGATCAGCAGTTCAACCTGTTGA
TAGTACGTACTAAGCTCTCATGTTTCACGTACTAAGCTCTCATGTTTAACGTACTAAGCTCTCATGTTTA
ACGAACTAAACCCTCATGGCTAACGTACTAAGCTCTCATGGCTAACGTACTAAGCTCTCATGTTTCACGT
ACTAAGCTCTCATGTTTGAACAATAAAATTAATATAAATCAGCAACTTAAATAGCCTCTAAGGTTTTAAG
TTTTATAAGAAAAAAAAGAATATATAAGGCTTTTAAAGCTTTTAAGGTTTAACGGTTGTGGACAACAAGC
CAGGGATGTAACGCACTGAGAAGCCCTTAGAGCCTCTCAAAGCAATTTTGAGTGACACAGGAACACTTAA
CGGCTGACATGGGAATTAGCATGGTGAGCAAGGGCGAGGAGGATAACATGGCCATCATCAAGGAGTTCAT
GCGCTTCAAGGTGCACATGGAGGGCTCCGTGAACGGCCACGAGTTCGAGATCGAGGGCGAGGGCGAGGGC
CGCCCCTACGAGGGCACCCAGACCGCCAAGCTGAAGGTGACCAAGGGTGGCCCCCTGCCCTTCGCCTGGG
ACATCCTGTCCCCTCAGTTCATGTACGGCTCCAAGGCCTACGTGAAGCACCCCGCCGACATCCCCGACTA
CTTGAAGCTGTCCTTCCCCGAGGGCTTCAAGTGGGAGCGCGTGATGAACTTCGAGGACGGCGGCGTGGTG
ACCGTGACCCAGGACTCCTCCCTGCAGGACGGCGAGTTCATCTACAAGGTGAAGCTGCGCGGCACCAACT
TCCCCTCCGACGGCCCCGTAATGCAGAAGAAGACCATGGGCTGGGAGGCCTCCTCCGAGCGGATGTACCC
CGAGGACGGCGCCCTGAAGGGCGAGATCAAGCAGAGGCTGAAGCTGAAGGACGGCGGCCACTACGACGCT
GAGGTCAAGACCACCTACAAGGCCAAGAAGCCCGTGCAGCTGCCCGGCGTCTACAACGTCAACATCAAGT
TGGACATCACCTCCCACAACGAGGACTACACCATCGTGGAACAGTACGAACGCGCCGAGGGCCGCCACTC
CACCGGCGGCATGGACGAGCTGTACAAGTAACATGGTCCATATGAATATCCTCCTTAGTTCCTATTCCGA
AGTTCCTATTCTCTAGAAAGTATAGGAACTTCGGCGCGCCTACCTGTGACGGAAGATCACTTCGCAGAAT
AAATAAATCCTGGTGTCCCTGTTGATACCGGGAAGCCCTGGGCCAACTTTTGGCGAAAATGAGACGTTGA
TCGGCACGTAAGAGGTTCCAACTTTCACCATAATGAAATAAGATCACTACCGGGCGTATTTTTTGAGTTG
TCGAGATTTTCAGGAGCTAAGGAAGCTAAAATGGAGAAAAAAATCACTGGATATACCACCGTTGATATAT
CCCAATGGCATCGTAAAGAACATTTTGAGGCATTTCAGTCAGTTGCTCAATGTACCTATAACCAGACCGT
TCAGCTGGATATTACGGCCTTTTTAAAGACCGTAAAGAAAAATAAGCACAAGTTTTATCCGGCCTTTATT
CACATTCTTGCCCGCCTGATGAATGCTCATCCGGAATTACGTATGGCAATGAAAGACGGTGAGCTGGTGA
TATGGGATAGTGTTCACCCTTGTTACACCGTTTTCCATGAGCAAACTGAAACGTTTTCATCGCTCTGGAG
TGAATACCACGACGATTTCCGGCAGTTTCTACACATATATTCGCAAGATGTGGCGTGTTACGGTGAAAAC
CTGGCCTATTTCCCTAAAGGGTTTATTGAGAATATGTTTTTCGTCTCAGCCAATCCCTGGGTGAGTTTCA
CCAGTTTTGATTTAAACGTGGCCAATATGGACAACTTCTTCGCCCCCGTTTTCACCATGGGCAAATATTA
TACGCAAGGCGACAAGGTGCTGATGCCGCTGGCGATTCAGGTTCATCATGCCGTTTGTGATGGCTTCCAT
GTCGGCAGAATGCTTAATGAATTACAACAGTACTGCGATGAGTGGCAGGGCGGGGCGTAAGGCGCGCCAT
TTAAATGAAGTTCCTATTCCGAAGTTCCTATTCTCTAGAAAGTATAGGAACTTCGAAGCAGCTCCAGCCT
ACACAATCGCTCAAGACGTGTAATGCTGCAATCTGCATGCAAGCTTGGCACTGGCCACGCAAAAAGGCCA
TCCGTCAGGATGGCCTTCTGCTTAATTTGATGCCTGGCAGTTTATGGCGGGCG
Features (pLannotate 1.2.2; 10 found; start..end, strand, type, name):
     58..144     -  terminator     rrnB T1 terminator: Escherichia coli rrnB; transcription terminator T1 from the E. coli rrnB gene
    234..338     +  promoter       AmpR promoter: bla
    339..1199    +  CDS            AmpR: β-lactamase; bla; confers resistance to ampicillin, carbenicillin, and related antibiotics
   1301..1689    +  rep_origin     R6K γ ori: γ replication origin from E. coli plasmid R6K; requires the R6K initiator protein pi for replication
   1701..2410    +  CDS            mCherry (fragment): monomeric derivative of DsRed fluorescent protein (Shaner et al., 2004) mammalian codon-optimized
   2449..2482    +  protein_bind   FRT (minimal): supports FLP-mediated excision but not integration (Turan and Bode, 2011) FLP recombinase from the Saccharomyces cerevisiae 2μ plasmid
   2588..2690    +  promoter       cat promoter: promoter of the E. coli cat gene encoding chloramphenicol acetyltransferase
   2691..3350    +  CDS            CmR: chloramphenicol acetyltransferase; cat; confers resistance to chloramphenicol
   3367..3414    +  protein_bind   FRT: FLP-mediated recombination occurs in the 8-bp core sequence TCTAGAAA (Turan and Bode, 2011). FLP recombinase from the Saccharomyces cerevisiae 2μ plasmid
   3492..3519    -  terminator     rrnB T2 terminator: transcription terminator T2 from the E. coli rrnB gene
