[The description below was written by a language model from this plasmid's Addgene catalogue record and pLannotate feature annotations shown in this document.]
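Description:
pKD3_mCherry is a derivative of the pKD3 template plasmid, built by Gibson cloning to allow bacterial genes to be tagged with mCherry at their native chromosomal locus. Like its parent, it replicates from the R6K γ origin, which depends on the pi initiator protein and therefore can only be maintained in pir+ hosts. It is distributed in the MFDpir E. coli strain, whose diaminopimelic acid auxotrophy explains why DAP is listed alongside the antibiotics. The plasmid is low copy and carries two resistance markers: a β-lactamase gene with its own promoter for ampicillin selection of the plasmid, and a chloramphenicol acetyltransferase (cat) gene with its native promoter. rrnB T1 and T2 terminators flank the functional region and insulate it from read-through transcription.

The payload is a synthetic mCherry coding sequence (annotated as a fragment, with no promoter of its own detected upstream) placed immediately after the R6K origin and followed by the cat cassette. The catalogue describes the layout as FRT-mCherry-cat-FRT, but the feature table shows both annotated FRT sites downstream of mCherry: a minimal FRT between mCherry and the cat promoter, and a full FRT after cat. By this annotation, FLP recombinase would excise only the chloramphenicol marker and leave mCherry behind, although an additional upstream site missed by the annotation cannot be excluded.

The record states only that the plasmid is for chromosomal tagging. pKD3-type plasmids usually serve as PCR templates: the cassette is amplified with homology-bearing primers and recombined into the genome. Because the plasmid cannot replicate in pir-negative target strains, chloramphenicol-resistant colonies should represent chromosomal integrants rather than template carry-over.
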