Addgene plasmid #187385: pKD3_mCherry
Purpose: To chromosomally tag genes of interest with mCherry. FRT-mCherry-cat-FRT
Depositing lab: Roi Avraham. Depositing organization: Weizmann Institute of Science.
Backbone
  Vector backbone: pKD3
  Vector type: Bacterial Expression
Growth in bacteria
  Bacterial resistance: Amp + Chl + Dap
  Growth temperature: 37°C
  Growth strain: MFDpir
  Copy number: Low Copy
Gene/Insert
  Gene/Insert name: mCherry
  Species: Synthetic
  Cloning method: Gibson Cloning
Terms and licenses: Academic/Nonprofit Terms; Industry Terms: Not Available to Industry
Depositor comments: This plasmid requires a pir+ strain for growth and transformation. It will be distributed in MFDpir E. coli. MFDpir strain is auxotrophic for DAP (diaminopimelic acid), so it must be added to the media to grow and extract the plasmid (0.3 mM working concentration).
How to cite: pKD3_mCherry was a gift from Roi Avraham (Addgene plasmid # 187385 ; http://n2t.net/addgene:187385 ; RRID:Addgene_187385)
